>Addgene plasmid #171748 | pαH-S-GSAS-D614G-N501Y | addgene full sequence | sequence record 337770 | Addgene Partial NGS Result
GGTCGACATTGATTATTGACTAGTTATTAATAGTAATCAATTACGGGGTCATTAGTTCATAGCCCATATA
TGGAGTTCCGCGTTACATAACTTACGGTAAATGGCCCGCCTGGCTGACCGCCCAACGACCCCCGCCCATT
GACGTCAATAATGACGTATGTTCCCATAGTAACGCCAATAGGGACTTTCCATTGACGTCAATGGGTGGAG
TATTTACGGTAAACTGCCCACTTGGCAGTACATCAAGTGTATCATATGCCAAGTACGCCCCCTATTGACG
TCAATGACGGTAAATGGCCCGCCTGGCATTATGCCCAGTACATGACCTTATGGGACTTTCCTACTTGGCA
GTACATCTACGTATTAGTCATCGCTATTACCATGGTCGAGGTGAGCCCCACGTTCTGCTTCACTCTCCCC
ATCTCCCCCCCCTCCCCACCCCCAATTTTGTATTTATTTATTTTTTAATTATTTTGTGCAGCGATGGGGG
CGGGGGGGGGGGGGGGGCGCGCCGGGGGGGGGGGGGGGGGGGGGGGGGGGGGGSGGGGSGRGGSGGRGAG
GKGCGGCGGCAGCCAATCAGAGCGGCGCGCTCCGAAAGTTTCCTTTTATGGCGAGGCGGCGGCGGCGGCG
GCCCTATAAAAAGCGAAGCGCGCGGCGGGCGGGAGTCGCTGCGCGCTGCCTTCGCCCCGTGCCCCGCTCC
GCCGCCGCCTCGCGCCGCCCGCCCCGGCTCTGACTGACCGCGTTACTCCCACAGGTGAGCGGGCGGGACG
GCCCTTCTCCTCCGGGCTGTAATTAGCGCTTGGTTTAATGACGGCTTGTTTCTTTTCTGTGGCTGCGTGA
AAGCCTTGAGGGGCTCCGGGAGGGCCCTTTGTGCGGGGGGAGCGGCTCGGGGGGTGCGTGCGTGTGTGTG
TGCGTGGGGAGCGCCGCGTGCGGCTCCGCGCTGCCCGGCGGCTGTGAGCGCTGCGGGCGCGGCGCGGGGC
TTTGTGCGCTCCGCAGTGTGCGCGAGGGGAGCGCGGCCGGGGGCGGTGCCCCGCGGTGCGGGGGGGGCTG
CGAGGGGAACAAAGGCTGCGTGCGGGGTGTGTGCGTGGGGGGGTGAGCAGGGGGTGTGGGCGCGTCGGTC
GGGCTGCAACCCCCCCTGCACCCCCCTCCCCGAGTTGCTGAGCACGGCCCGGCTTCGGGTGCGGGGCTCC
GTACGGGGCGTGGCGCGGGGCTCGCCGTGCCGGGCGGGGGGTGGCGGCAGGTGGGGGTGCCGGGCGGGGC
GGGGCCGCCTCGGGCCGGGGAGGGCTCGGGGGAGGGGCGCGGCGGCCCCCGGAGCGCCGGCGGCTGTCGA
GGCGCGGCGAGCCGCAGCCATTGCCTTTTATGGTAATCGTGCGAGAGGGCGCAGGGACTTCCTTTGTCCC
AAATCTGTGCGGAGCCGAAATCTGGGAGGCGCCGCCGCACCCCCTCTAGCGGGCGCGGGGCGAAGCGGTG
CGGCGCCGGCAGGAAGGAAATGGGCGGGGAGGGCCTTCGTGCGTCGCCGCGCCGCCGTCCCCTTCTCCCT
CTCCAGCCTCGGGGCTGTCCGCGGGGGGACGGCTGCCTTCGGGGGGGACGGGGCAGGGCGGGGTTCGGCT
TCTGGCGTGTGACCGGCGGCTCTAGCGCCTCTGCTAACCATGTTCATGCCTTCTTCTTTTTCCTACAGCT
CCTGGGCAACGTGCTGGTTGTTGTGCTGTCTCATCATTTTGGCAAAGAATTGCGGCCGTCTCAGGCCGAG
TTCGGTACCGCCACCATGTTCGTGTTCCTGGTGCTCCTGCCTCTGGTGAGCAGCCAGTGCGTGAACCTGA
CCACCCGAACCCAGCTCCCACCAGCCTACACCAACAGCTTTACACGGGGCGTGTACTACCCTGACAAGGT
GTTCAGATCTAGCGTCCTGCACAGCACTCAGGACCTCTTCCTGCCGTTCTTCAGCAACGTGACATGGTTC
CACGCCATCCACGTGAGCGGCACAAACGGAACCAAGCGGTTTGATAACCCCGTCCTGCCATTCAATGATG
GAGTTTACTTCGCCAGTACCGAGAAGAGTAACATCATCCGGGGCTGGATCTTCGGCACCACCCTGGATAG
CAAAACACAGAGCCTCCTGATCGTGAACAATGCCACGAACGTCGTGATCAAGGTGTGCGAGTTCCAGTTT
TGCAATGATCCTTTCCTGGGTGTGTACTACCACAAGAACAACAAGAGCTGGATGGAAAGCGAGTTCAGAG
TCTACAGCAGCGCCAACAACTGCACATTCGAGTACGTCTCTCAGCCTTTTCTGATGGACCTTGAGGGGAA
ACAAGGCAACTTCAAGAACCTGAGAGAATTCGTGTTCAAGAACATCGACGGCTACTTCAAAATCTACTCC
AAGCACACACCCATCAACCTGGTCCGGGACCTCCCTCAGGGCTTCAGCGCCCTGGAACCCCTGGTCGACC
TGCCCATAGGCATCAACATAACGCGGTTCCAAACCCTGCTGGCCCTGCATAGATCCTACCTGACTCCTGG
CGACAGCAGCAGCGGATGGACCGCCGGAGCTGCAGCCTACTATGTGGGCTACCTGCAACCTAGAACCTTC
CTGCTGAAGTACAACGAGAACGGCACAATCACAGACGCCGTCGACTGCGCCCTGGACCCTCTCTCTGAGA
CAAAGTGCACCCTGAAGTCCTTCACCGTGGAAAAGGGCATCTACCAGACCAGCAACTTCCGGGTGCAGCC
TACAGAGAGCATCGTGCGATTTCCAAACATTACCAACCTCTGCCCCTTCGGCGAGGTGTTTAACGCCACA
AGATTTGCCTCCGTTTACGCCTGGAATAGAAAGAGAATCAGCAATTGTGTGGCCGACTACTCCGTGCTGT
ATAACAGCGCCTCTTTCAGCACCTTCAAGTGCTACGGCGTTTCCCCAACAAAGCTGAATGACCTGTGCTT
CACCAACGTGTACGCCGACTCCTTCGTAATTAGAGGCGATGAGGTGCGGCAGATCGCACCAGGCCAGACC
GGTAAGATCGCTGACTACAACTATAAGCTGCCTGATGATTTTACAGGCTGCGTGATCGCCTGGAACTCTA
ACAACCTGGATAGCAAGGTGGGCGGCAACTACAACTACCTGTACCGGCTGTTTCGCAAGTCTAACCTGAA
ACCTTTCGAGAGAGACATCTCCACAGAGATCTACCAGGCCGGTTCTACACCTTGTAACGGGGTGGAAGGC
TTCAACTGTTACTTCCCTCTGCAAAGCTACGGCTTCCAGCCTACCTACGGAGTCGGCTACCAGCCATACC
GGGTGGTCGTGCTGTCCTTCGAGTTACTCCACGCCCCCGCCACCGTCTGCGGTCCTAAGAAGTCCACCAA
TCTGGTTAAGAACAAATGCGTGAACTTCAACTTCAACGGCCTGACCGGGACCGGCGTGCTGACCGAAAGC
AACAAAAAGTTCCTCCCCTTCCAGCAGTTCGGCCGTGATATCGCTGACACCACAGATGCCGTCAGAGATC
CACAGACCCTGGAAATCCTGGATATTACACCCTGCTCCTTCGGAGGAGTTTCTGTGATCACCCCCGGGAC
CAATACCAGCAACCAGGTGGCTGTGCTGTACCAAGGTGTTAACTGCACCGAGGTTCCTGTGGCCATCCAC
GCCGATCAGCTGACACCTACTTGGAGAGTGTACTCCACTGGCTCCAATGTGTTCCAGACCAGGGCCGGAT
GTCTGATCGGCGCCGAGCACGTGAATAACAGTTACGAGTGCGACATCCCTATCGGCGCCGGCATCTGTGC
CAGCTACCAGACCCAGACAAACAGCCCTGGGTCTGCTTCCTCTGTAGCTAGCCAGAGCATCATCGCCTAC
ACCATGAGCCTGGGCGCAGAGAACAGCGTGGCCTATTCCAACAACTCTATCGCCATTCCCACCAACTTTA
CAATTAGCGTCACAACAGAGATCCTGCCCGTGAGCATGACCAAGACCAGCGTGGACTGTACAATGTACAT
CTGTGGCGACAGCACTGAATGCAGCAACCTGCTGCTGCAATACGGCTCCTTTTGCACCCAACTGAACCGG
GCGCTGACCGGAATCGCCGTGGAACAGGACAAAAATACCCAGGAGGTGTTCGCCCAAGTGAAGCAGATCT
ACAAGACCCCACCTATCAAGGACTTCGGCGGCTTTAACTTTAGCCAGATTCTCCCTGATCCTTCTAAGCC
TAGCAAGCGGAGCTTTATCGAGGATCTGCTGTTCAACAAGGTCACCCTGGCCGATGCCGGCTTTATCAAA
CAGTATGGCGATTGCCTGGGCGACATAGCCGCCAGAGATCTGATCTGCGCCCAGAAATTCAACGGCCTGA
CAGTTCTCCCACCTCTGCTGACCGACGAGATGATCGCTCAGTACACCTCTGCCCTGCTGGCTGGCACCAT
CACATCTGGGTGGACATTTGGCGCCGGCGCCGCCCTGCAGATCCCCTTTGCCATGCAGATGGCCTATAGA
TTCAACGGAATCGGCGTGACCCAGAACGTGCTGTATGAAAACCAGAAGCTGATCGCTAACCAGTTCAATT
CTGCCATCGGCAAGATCCAGGACTCCCTCTCCTCTACCGCCAGCGCCCTGGGCAAACTGCAGGACGTGGT
GAATCAGAACGCCCAAGCCCTGAACACCCTGGTGAAGCAGCTCAGCAGCAATTTTGGCGCCATCAGCTCT
GTGCTGAACGATATCCTGTCTAGACTGGACAAGGTGGAAGCCGAAGTCCAGATCGATAGACTGATCACAG
GCAGACTGCAGTCCCTGCAAACCTACGTGACCCAACAGCTGATCAGGGCCGCTGAAATAAGAGCCAGCGC
CAATCTCGCCGCTACCAAGATGTCCGAGTGTGTGCTGGGACAGTCTAAACGCGTTGACTTCTGCGGCAAA
GGCTATCACCTGATGAGCTTCCCCCAGAGCGCGCCGCACGGCGTGGTGTTCCTGCATGTGACATACGTGC
CTGCCCAAGAGAAGAATTTCACAACCGCCCCTGCCATCTGCCACGACGGCAAGGCCCACTTCCCAAGAGA
GGGCGTTTTCGTTTCCAATGGCACACACTGGTTCGTGACACAAAGAAACTTCTACGAACCCCAGATTATC
ACCACCGACAACACCTTCGTGAGTGGCAATTGTGACGTGGTCATCGGAATCGTGAACAACACAGTGTACG
ACCCTCTGCAACCTGAGCTGGACTCTTTTAAGGAAGAGCTGGACAAGTACTTTAAAAACCACACCAGCCC
CGATGTGGACCTGGGCGACATCAGTGGCATTAACGCCAGCGTGGTGAACATCCAAAAGGAAATCGACAGA
CTGAACGAGGTGGCCAAGAACCTGAACGAGTCCCTGATCGACCTGCAGGAGCTCGGCAAATACGAGCAGG
GATCCGGATACATCCCCGAGGCCCCCAGAGATGGCCAGGCCTACGTGCGGAAGGACGGCGAGTGGGTACT
GCTGAGCACATTCCTGGGCAGATCCCTGGAGGTGCTGTTCCAGGGCCCAGGCCATCACCACCATCACCAC
CATCATAGCGCCTGGTCCCACCCCCAGTTCGAGAAGGGCGGCGGTAGTGGAGGGGGCGGATCTGGCGGCT
CAGCTTGGAGCCACCCCCAGTTCGAAAAGTGATAATGACTCGAGCGATAATTCACTCCTCAGGTGCAGGC
TGCCTATCAGAAGGTGGTGGCTGGTGTGGCCAATGCCCTGGCTCACAAATACCACTGAGATCTTTTTCCC
TCTGCCAAAAATTATGGGGACATCATGAAGCCCCTTGAGCATCTGACTTCTGGCTAATAAAGGAAATTTA
TTTTCATTGCAATAGTGTGTTGGAATTTTTTGTGTCTCTCACTCGGAAGGACATATGGGAGGGCAAATCA
TTTAAAACATCAGAATGAGTATTTGGTTTAGAGTTTGGCAACATATGCCCATATGCTGGCTGCCATGAAC
AAAGGTTGGCTATAAAGAGGTCATCAGTATATGAAACAGCCCCCTGCTGTCCATTCCTTATTCCATAGAA
AAGCCTTGACTTGAGGTTAGATTTTTTTTATATTTTGTTTTGTGTTATTTTTTTCTTTAACATCCCTAAA
ATTTTCCTTACATGTTTTACTAGCCAGATTTTTCCTCCTCTCCTGACTACTCCCAGTCATAGCTGTCCCT
CTTCTCTTATGGAGATCCCTCGACCTGCAGCCCAAGCTTGGCGTAATCATGGTCATAGCTGTTTCCTGTG
TGAAATTGTTATCCGCTCACAATTCCACACAACATACGAGCCGGAAGCATAAAGTGTAAAGCCTGGGGTG
CCTAATGAGTGAGCTAACTCACATTAATTGCGTTGCGCTCACTGCCCGCTTTCCAGTCGGGAAACCTGTC
GTGCCAGCGGATCGATCCGCTGCATTAATGAATCGGCCAACGCGCGGGGAGAGGCGGTTTGCGTATTGGG
CGCTCTTCCGCTTCCTCGCTCACTGACTCGCTGCGCTCGGTCGTTCGGCTGCGGCGAGCGGTATCAGCTC
ACTCAAAGGCGGTAATACGGTTATCCACAGAATCAGGGGATAACGCAGGAAAGAACATGTGAGCAAAAGG
CCAGCAAAAGGCCAGGAACCGTAAAAAGGCCGCGTTGCTGGCGTTTTTCCATAGGCTCCGCCCCCCTGAC
GAGCATCACAAAAATCGACGCTCAAGTCAGAGGTGGCGAAACCCGACAGGACTATAAAGATACCAGGCGT
TTCCCCCTGGAAGCTCCCTCGTGCGCTCTCCTGTTCCGACCCTGCCGCTTACCGGATACCTGTCCGCCTT
TCTCCCTTCGGGAAGCGTGGCGCTTTCTCATAGCTCACGCTGTAGGTATCTCAGTTCGGTGTAGGTCGTT
CGCTCCAAGCTGGGCTGTGTGCACGAACCCCCCGTTCAGCCCGACCGCTGCGCCTTATCCGGTAACTATC
GTCTTGAGTCCAACCCGGTAAGACACGACTTATCGCCACTGGCAGCAGCCACTGGTAACAGGATTAGCAG
AGCGAGGTATGTAGGCGGTGCTACAGAGTTCTTGAAGTGGTGGCCTAACTACGGCTACACTAGAAGAACA
GTATTTGGTATCTGCGCTCTGCTGAAGCCAGTTACCTTCGGAAAAAGAGTTGGTAGCTCTTGATCCGGCA
AACAAACCACCGCTGGTAGCGGTGGTTTTTTTGTTTGCAAGCAGCAGATTACGCGCAGAAAAAAAGGATC
TCAAGAAGATCCTTTGATCTTTTCTACGGGGTCTGACGCTCAGTGGAACGAAAACTCACGTTAAGGGATT
TTGGTCATGAGATTATCAAAAAGGATCTTCACCTAGATCCTTTTAAATTAAAAATGAAGTTTTAAATCAA
TCTAAAGTATATATGAGTAAACTTGGTCTGACAGTTACCAATGCTTAATCAGTGAGGCACCTATCTCAGC
GATCTGTCTATTTCGTTCATCCATAGTTGCCTGACTCCCCGTCGTGTAGATAACTACGATACGGGAGGGC
TTACCATCTGGCCCCAGTGCTGCAATGATACCGCGAGACCCACGCTCACCGGCTCCAGATTTATCAGCAA
TAAACCAGCCAGCCGGAAGGGCCGAGCGCAGAAGTGGTCCTGCAACTTTATCCGCCTCCATCCAGTCTAT
TAATTGTTGCCGGGAAGCTAGAGTAAGTAGTTCGCCAGTTAATAGTTTGCGCAACGTTGTTGCCATTGCT
ACAGGCATCGTGGTGTCACGCTCGTCGTTTGGTATGGCTTCATTCAGCTCCGGTTCCCAACGATCAAGGC
GAGTTACATGATCCCCCATGTTGTGCAAAAAAGCGGTTAGCTCCTTCGGTCCTCCGATCGTTGTCAGAAG
TAAGTTGGCCGCAGTGTTATCACTCATGGTTATGGCAGCACTGCATAATTCTCTTACTGTCATGCCATCC
GTAAGATGCTTTTCTGTGACTGGTGAGTACTCAACCAAGTCATTCTGAGAATAGTGTATGCGGCGACCGA
GTTGCTCTTGCCCGGCGTCAATACGGGATAATACCGCGCCACATAGCAGAACTTTAAAAGTGCTCATCAT
TGGAAAACGTTCTTCGGGGCGAAAACTCTCAAGGATCTTACCGCTGTTGAGATCCAGTTCGATGTAACCC
ACTCGTGCACCCAACTGATCTTCAGCATCTTTTACTTTCACCAGCGTTTCTGGGTGAGCAAAAACAGGAA
GGCAAAATGCCGCAAAAAAGGGAATAAGGGCGACACGGAAATGTTGAATACTCATACTCTTCCTTTTTCA
ATATTATTGAAGCATTTATCAGGGTTATTGTCTCATGAGCGGATACATATTTGAATGTATTTAGAAAAAT
AAACAAATAGGGGTTCCGCGCACATTTCCCCGAAAAGTGCCACCTG
Features (pLannotate 1.2.2; 14 found; start..end, strand, type, name):
      5..384     +  enhancer       CMV enhancer: human cytomegalovirus immediate early enhancer
    662..1678    +  intron         chimeric intron: chimera between introns from chicken β-actin and rabbit β-globin
   1676..1753    +  CDS            HBBC_AMMLE (fragment): Experimental evidence at protein level: Swiss-Prot protein existence level 1. Involved in oxygen transport from the lung to the various peripheral tissues. From Ammotragus lervia (Barbary sheep) (Antilope lervia).
   1766..5389    +  CDS            S (fragment): SPIKE_SARS2 - Experimental evidence at protein level: Swiss-Prot protein existence level 1. [Spike glycoprotein]: May down-regulate host tetherin (BST2) by lysosomal degradation, thereby counteracting its antiviral activity. From Severe acute respiratory syndrome coronavirus 2 (2019-nCoV) (SARS-CoV-2).
   5606..5629    +  CDS            Strep-Tag II: peptide that binds Strep-Tactin®, an engineered form of streptavidin
   5651..5725    +  CDS            HBB (fragment): HBB_PONPY - Experimental evidence at transcript level: Swiss-Prot protein existence level 2. Involved in oxygen transport from the lung to the various peripheral tissues. From Pongo pygmaeus (Bornean orangutan).
   5796..5851    +  polyA_signal   β-globin poly(A) signal: rabbit β-globin polyadenylation signal (Gil and Proudfoot, 1987)
   6236..6252    -  protein_bind   lac operator: The lac repressor binds to the lac operator to inhibit transcription in E. coli. This inhibition can be relieved by adding lactose or isopropyl-β-D-thiogalactopyranoside (IPTG). lac repressor encoded by lacI
   6260..6290    -  promoter       lac promoter: promoter for the E. coli lac operon
   6305..6326    -  protein_bind   CAP binding site: CAP binding activates transcription in the presence of cAMP. E. coli catabolite activator protein
   6342..6443    -  CDS            lacI (fragment): LACI_ECOLI - Experimental evidence at protein level: Swiss-Prot protein existence level 1. Repressor of the lactose operon. Binds allolactose as an inducer. From Escherichia coli (strain K12).
   6626..7214    -  rep_origin     ori: high-copy-number ColE1/pMB1/pBR322/pUC origin of replication
   7385..8245    -  CDS            AmpR: β-lactamase; bla; confers resistance to ampicillin, carbenicillin, and related antibiotics
   8246..8350    -  promoter       AmpR promoter: bla
