[The description below was written by a language model from this plasmid's Addgene catalogue record and pLannotate feature annotations shown in this document.]
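Description:
pαH-S-GSAS-D614G-N501Y is a mammalian expression plasmid built on the pαH backbone for producing a soluble SARS-CoV-2 spike ectodomain carrying defined variant mutations. It is maintained in E. coli as a high-copy plasmid through a ColE1/pUC-type origin and selected with ampicillin via the β-lactamase gene and its own promoter. Remnants of the lac promoter/operator region and a lacI fragment are also annotated in the bacterial portion; these appear to be backbone carry-over rather than functional parts of the expression unit.

The annotated expression cassette begins with the human CMV immediate-early enhancer followed by a chimeric chicken β-actin/rabbit β-globin intron, an arrangement typical of CAG-style promoters, although the core promoter itself is not separately annotated. Short globin-like fragments flanking the insert most likely reflect β-globin-derived untranslated or exon sequence, and the transcript ends at a rabbit β-globin polyadenylation signal. The 3,624 bp insert encodes spike residues 1–1208, lacking the transmembrane and cytoplasmic regions. The furin cleavage site RRAR at positions 682–685 is replaced by GSAS to prevent S1/S2 processing, and the D614G and N501Y substitutions are introduced. Backbone-encoded sequence fuses an HRV3C protease site, an 8×His tag and a tandem Strep-Tag II to the C terminus, allowing affinity purification and tag removal; the feature table detects only one Strep-Tag II copy and does not annotate the other tag elements.

The construct is intended for expressing the secreted spike in mammalian cells, and the associated study examined how natural mutations affect spike structure, conformation and antigenicity. The sequence record is labelled a partial NGS result.
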