Addgene plasmid #171748: pαH-S-GSAS-D614G-N501Y
Purpose: Mammalian expression of SARS-CoV-2 Spike protein S-GSAS-D614G-N501Y variant
Depositing lab: Priyamvada Acharya. Depositing organization: Duke University. Publication: Effect of natural mutations of SARS-CoV-2 on spike structure, conformation, and antigenicity. Gobeil SM, Janowska K, McDowell S, Mansouri K, Parks R, Stalls V, Kopp MF, Manne K, Li D, Wiehe K, Saunders KO, Edwards RJ, Korber B, Haynes BF, Henderson R, Acharya P. Science. 2021 Jun 24. pii: science.abi6226. doi: 10.1126/science.abi6226. PubMed 34168071.
Backbone
  Vector backbone: pαH
  Backbone size w/o insert (bp): 4746
  Vector type: Mammalian Expression
Growth in bacteria
  Bacterial resistance: Ampicillin, 100 μg/mL
  Growth temperature: 37°C
  Growth strain: DH5alpha
  Copy number: High Copy
Gene/Insert
  Gene/Insert name: Spike (S-GSAS-D614G-N501Y variant)
  Species: Severe acute respiratory syndrome coronavirus 2
  Insert size (bp): 3624
  Mutation: Ectodomain (AAs 1-1208); 682-685 (furin site = RRAR) replaced with GSAS; D614G mutation; N501Y
  Entrez Gene: S (a.k.a. GU280_gp02, spike glycoprotein)
  Tag / fusion protein: HRV3C cleavage site, 8X His tag, 2X Strep-Tag II (C terminal on backbone)
  Cloning method: Gibson Cloning
  Sequencing primers: 5′ n/a
Resource information
  A portion of this plasmid was derived from a plasmid made by: Jason McLellan
Terms and licenses: Academic/Nonprofit Terms; Industry Terms: Not Available to Industry
Depositor comments: Please visit https://www.biorxiv.org/content/10.1101/2021.03.11.435037v2 for bioRxiv preprint.
How to cite: pαH-S-GSAS-D614G-N501Y was a gift from Priyamvada Acharya (Addgene plasmid # 171748 ; http://n2t.net/addgene:171748 ; RRID:Addgene_171748)
